>Addgene plasmid #212983 | pT7CFE1_EVD68_VP12A_N84T | addgene full sequence | sequence record 420352 | Addgene NGS Result
TTGAGATCCTTTTTTTCTGCGCGTAATCTGCTGCTTGCAAACAAAAAAACCACCGCTACCAGCGGTGGTT
TGTTTGCCGGATCAAGAGCTACCAACTCTTTTTCCGAAGGTAACTGGCTTCAGCAGAGCGCAGATACCAA
ATACTGTTCTTCTAGTGTAGCCGTAGTTAGGCCACCACTTCAAGAACTCTGTAGCACCGCCTACATACCT
CGCTCTGCTAATCCTGTTACCAGTGGCTGCTGCCAGTGGCGATAAGTCGTGTCTTACCGGGTTGGACTCA
AGACGATAGTTACCGGATAAGGCGCAGCGGTCGGGCTGAACGGGGGGTTCGTGCACACAGCCCAGCTTGG
AGCGAACGACCTACACCGAACTGAGATACCTACAGCGTGAGCTATGAGAAAGCGCCACGCTTCCCGAAGG
GAGAAAGGCGGACAGGTATCCGGTAAGCGGCAGGGTCGGAACAGGAGAGCGCACGAGGGAGCTTCCAGGG
GGAAACGCCTGGTATCTTTATAGTCCTGTCGGGTTTCGCCACCTCTGACTTGAGCGTCGATTTTTGTGAT
GCTCGTCAGGGGGGCGGAGCCTATGGAAAAACGCCAGCAACGCGGCCTTTTTACGGTTCCTGGCCTTTTG
CTGGCCTTTTGCTCACATGTTCTTTCCTGCGTTATCCCCTGATTCTGTGGATAACCGTATTACCGCCTTT
GAGTGAGCTGATACCGCTCGCCGCAGCCGAACGACCGAGCGCAGCGAGTCAGTGAGCGAGGAAGCCCGGA
TATAGTTCCTCCTTTCAGCAAAAAACCCCTCAAGACCCGTTTAGAGGCCCCAAGGGGTTATGCTAGTTAT
TGCTCAGCGGACTAGTGTTTAAACTTTTTTTTTTTTTTTTTTTTTTTTTTTCAGTCAGATCTCAGTGGTG
GTGGTGGTGGTGCTCGAGTTGTTCCATAGCATCAGTATCTAACCATAGCAAATTCCTGATATCAGTGAAA
GCTACAATTCCACCCCCTCCTGCTGTAAGAAGACCGATTACCCCATGTGGACAAACTAGTAAACCACCGC
AATCTCCTGCTTCCGCAGGACCAACTGCCAAAAGTACATTGGTCTGGTACCTTGCTGGGTAATATTCCGT
TTGTTCAATCCATTGAATCCCTGGGCCTTCAAAGCAAATCGGGTAACTTCTGTTTTTGTGCCTACAATAG
TAAACCCCTGTGTTGCACTTGCATCTTGCTATTTGGTGCCTTCCATGAGCAGCAATGGGGGTAACCAAGA
CGTCTGATTGCCAATCCACATAGATAGCTGACTGTCTCTCTTCTGTAGTGGCCAAGTGATAGTTGATTAT
TTTAAAAGACCCTACAAAAACTCCTCCGAAGCCTGGACCAGTGTTCACTATATTATGAGGCATGGTTTTG
ACACTGTCTCTATTGCCAATTATAGCACTGAGCGCATTTGGTGCTCTTTGTTTACCTTTGTAATTTGCAT
TTGCAATACTCATATATGGCAGAGTTCGTGGTGGTCGTGGTGCCCATGCTTTTATGTGTTTAGGCTTCAT
GTAAACCCTAACGGTCACTGTGAAACCAACTGGTTGGTGTTCATTCACTATTCTAACACATAAGTTACCA
ATAGTGTCAGCTGGATTTATTCCATACAGACCGTTTTTCTCAAATCCGGCAAAGCCATCATAAAAAACTG
AGTATGCTGAGTTAATGCACATAAAAGGTATGGTTATTCTGGCTGGGGGGTCGGAGATTTTAAAGAATAC
ACTAGCATTACTGCCTGACTGCCAGTGGAATGAGTCCTGCTTTTCTGGGGTAAGAGCACCAGTGGGTACA
AACATTGCTTGAAGTGTCAAGTCAGGAAGACCCACGTATGTATTATTACCACTACCATTCACTGCTACAG
TTGTGAGTATAGTGATCTCAGCATCAAATCTAAGGTATGTGAATAATTCTAATTTTCTTCTTAACTGTAC
AAAGGATCTGGTGTTAATTGTCCATTTGAAAAAGTTCTTGTCTGCTCGTGCTGTAGACGAAGTATGATCT
TTGTATTCAAAACTTCTCTTTGATACCAAAGCTGCTCTACTGAGAAAATTCTCCACTAGAGTCTCGGATA
CACCGTGCTGATTTATCACTGTGCGAGTTTGTATGGCTTCTTCTGGTTCAGTGTTAGAAGTTACACCTGT
TTCAACTGCATTTAAGCTAGGGACCACACCAAGTTCAGCATTAATCTCACTTTTCACAGTGTCGGTCGCT
GTTTTGATGATGCTCTCGATCTGGTAGGCTGCCTCTGCTGCATGTAAATGGTCTAGGGATCCCATATGGG
TGGTGGCCAGGGCGTAGTCGGGCACGTCGTAGGGGTAGGCCATATTATCATCGTGTTTTTCAAAGGAAAA
CCACGTCCCCGTGGTTCGGGGGGCCTAGACGTTTTTTAACCTCGACTAAACACATGTAAAGCATGTGCAC
CGAGGCCCCAGATCAGATCCCATACAATGGGGTACCTTCTGGGCATCCTTCAGCCCCTTGTTGAATACGC
TTGAGGTGAGCCATTTGACTCTTTCCACAACTATCCAACTCACAACGTGGCACTGGGGTTGTGCCGCCTT
TGCAGGTGTATCTTATACACGTGGCTTTTGGCCGCAGAGGCACCTGTCGCCAGGTGGGGGGTTCCGCTGC
CTGCAAAGGGTCGCTACAGACGTTGTTTGTCTTCAAGAAGCTTCCAGAGGAACTGCTTCCTTCACGACAT
TCAACAGACCTTGCATTCCTTTGGCGAGAGGGGAAAGACCCCTAGGAATGCTCGTCAAGAAGACAGGGCC
AGGTTTCCGGGCCCTCACATTGCCAAAAGACGGCAATATGGTGGAAAATAACCGGAATTAATTCGCCCTA
TAGTGAGTCGTATTACAATTCACTGGCCGTCGTTTTACAACGTCGTGACTGGGAAAACCCTGGCGTTACC
CAACTTAATCGCCTTGCAGCACATCCCCCTTTCGCCAGCTGGCGTAATAGCGAAGAGGCCCGCACCGATC
GCCCTTCCCAACAGTTGCGCAGCCTGAATGGCGAATGG
[124 nt withheld, positions 3049-3172]
C
[91 nt withheld, positions 3174-3264]
A
[49 nt withheld, positions 3266-3314]
CCTTTGACGTTGGAGTCCACGTTCTTT
[37 nt withheld, positions 3342-3378]
ACCCTATCTCGGTCTATTCTTTTGATTTATAAGGGATTTTGCCGATTTCGGCCTATTGGTTAAAAAATGA
GCTGATTTAACAAAAATTTAACGCGAATTTTAACAAAATATTAACGCTTACAATTTCCTGATGCGGTATT
TTCTCCTTACGCATCTGTGCGGTATTTCACACCGCATATATGGTGCACTCTCAGTACAATCTGCTCTGAT
GCCGCATAGTTAAGCCAGCCCCGACACCCGCCAACACCCGCTGACGCGCCCTGACGGGCTTGTCTGCTCC
CGGCATCCGCTTACAGACAAGCTGTGACCGTCTCCGGGAGCTGCATGTGTCAGAGGTTTTCACCGTCATC
ACCGAAACGCGCGAGACGAAAGGGCCTCGTGATACGCCTATTTTTATAGGTTAATGTCATGATAATAATG
GTTTCTTAGACGTCAGGTGGCACTTTTCGGGGAAATGTGCGCGGAACCCCTATTTGTTTATTTTTCTAAA
TACATTCAAATATGTATCCGCTCATGAGACAATAACCCTGATAAATGCTTCAATAATATTGAAAAAGGAA
GAGTATGAGTATTCAACATTTCCGTGTCGCCCTTATTCCCTTTTTTGCGGCATTTTGCCTTCCTGTTTTT
GCTCACCCAGAAACGCTGGTGAAAGTAAAAGATGCTGAAGATCAGTTGGGTGCACGAGTGGGTTACATCG
AACTGGATCTCAACAGCGGTAAGATCCTTGAGAGTTTTCGCCCCGAAGAACGTTTTCCAATGATGAGCAC
TTTTAAAGTTCTGCTATGTGGCGCGGTATTATCCCGTATTGACGCCGGGCAAGAGCAACTCGGTCGCCGC
ATACACTATTCTCAGAATGACTTGGTTGAGTACTCACCAGTCACAGAAAAGCATCTTACGGATGGCATGA
CAGTAAGAGAATTATGCAGTGCTGCCATAACCATGAGTGATAACACTGCGGCCAACTTACTTCTGACAAC
GATCGGAGGACCGAAGGAGCTAACCGCTTTTTTGCACAACATGGGGGATCATGTAACTCGCCTTGATCGT
TGGGAACCGGAGCTGAATGAAGCCATACCAAACGACGAGCGTGACACCACGATGCCTGTAGCAATGGCAA
CAACGTTGCGCAAACTATTAACTGGCGAACTACTTACTCTAGCTTCCCGGCAACAATTAATAGACTGGAT
GGAGGCGGATAAAGTTGCAGGACCACTTCTGCGCTCGGCCCTTCCGGCTGGCTGGTTTATTGCTGATAAA
TCTGGAGCCGGTGAGCGTGGGTCTCGCGGTATCATTGCAGCACTGGGGCCAGATGGTAAGCCCTCCCGTA
TCGTAGTTATCTACACGACGGGGAGTCAGGCAACTATGGATGAACGAAATAGACAGATCGCTGAGATAGG
TGCCTCACTGATTAAGCATTGGTAACTGTCAGACCAAGTTTACTCATATATACTTTAGATTGATTTAAAA
CTTCATTTTTAATTTAAAAGGATCTAGGTGAAGATCCTTTTTGATAATCTCATGACCAAAATCCCTTAAC
GTGAGTTTTCGTTCCACTGAGCGTCAGACCCCGTAGAAAAGATCAAAGGATCTTC
Features (pLannotate 1.2.2; 12 found; start..end, strand, type, name):
      1..589     +  rep_origin     ori: high-copy-number ColE1/pMB1/pBR322/pUC origin of replication
    789..836     -  terminator     T7 terminator: transcription terminator for bacteriophage T7 RNA polymerase
    905..922     -  CDS            9xHis (fragment): 9xHis affinity tag
    929..2338    -  CDS            POLG_HED68 (fragment): Experimental evidence at protein level: Swiss-Prot protein existence level 1. [RNA-directed RNA polymerase]: Replicates the viral genomic RNA on the surface of intracellular membranes. May form linear arrays of subunits that propagate along a strong head-to-tail interaction called interface-I. Covalently attaches UMP to a tyrosine of VPg, which is used to prime RNA synthesis. The positive stranded RNA genome is first replicated at virus induced membranous vesicles, creating a dsRNA genomic replication form. This dsRNA is then used as template to synthesize positive stranded RNA genomes. ss(+)R
   2355..2816    -  misc_feature   IRES: internal ribosome entry site (IRES) of the encephalomyocarditis virus (EMCV)
   2867..2885    -  promoter       T7 promoter: promoter for bacteriophage T7 RNA polymerase
   2888..3045    +  CDS            lacZα (fragment): LacZα fragment of β-galactosidase; lacZ fragment
   3049..3477    +  rep_origin     f1 ori (sequence partly withheld): f1 bacteriophage origin of replication; arrow indicates direction of (+) strand synthesis
   3505..3606    -  misc_feature   bom (fragment): basis of mobility region from pBR322
   3708..3743    -  CDS            rop (fragment): Rop protein, which maintains plasmids at low copy number; rop
   3838..3942    +  promoter       AmpR promoter: bla
   3943..4803    +  CDS            AmpR: β-lactamase; bla; confers resistance to ampicillin, carbenicillin, and related antibiotics
