[The description below was written by a language model from this plasmid's Addgene catalogue record and pLannotate feature annotations shown in this document.]
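Description:
pT7CFE1_EVD68_VP12A_N84T is a roughly 5 kb plasmid built on the commercial pT7CFE1 backbone, a vector designed for cell-free protein synthesis in mammalian transcription/translation extracts rather than for expression in living cells. It is propagated in E. coli as a high-copy plasmid through a ColE1/pUC-type origin and selected with ampicillin via the β-lactamase gene. The annotation also shows an f1 phage origin and short remnants of lacZα, bom and rop, which are backbone leftovers with no evident role in the payload.

The expression cassette runs from a T7 promoter through an encephalomyocarditis virus (EMCV) IRES into the coding region and ends at a T7 terminator. T7 RNA polymerase produces the transcript, and the IRES allows efficient cap-independent translation in the extract. The insert, cloned between BamHI and XhoI, is a segment of the enterovirus D68 polyprotein (strain MO/14/18947) spanning the capsid protein VP1 and the adjoining 2A protease. The feature table recognises it only generically as a fragment of the EV-D68 polyprotein, and the polymerase text attached to that hit is the database entry's general description rather than a feature of this insert. Asparagine 84 of 2A is changed to threonine, which the record describes as a telaprevir resistance mutation. The catalogue lists an N-terminal HA tag from the backbone, and the annotation detects a His-tag fragment immediately downstream of the insert, although the record does not say whether it is translated in frame.

The construct is intended for in vitro production of the VP1-2A precursor. This would suit studies of 2A protease activity and its sensitivity to telaprevir, although the record does not describe specific experiments.
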