Addgene plasmid #212983: pT7CFE1_EVD68_VP12A_N84T
Purpose: Encodes EV-D68 MO/14/18947 VP12A with telaprevir resistance mutation optimized for expression in mammalian transcription/translation extracts
Depositing lab: Karla Kirkegaard. Depositing organization: Stanford University.
Backbone
  Vector backbone: pT7CFE1
  Backbone manufacturer: Thermo Scientific
  Backbone size w/o insert (bp): 3500
  Total vector size (bp): 4973
  Vector type: Mammalian Cell Free Protein Expression
Growth in bacteria
  Bacterial resistance: Ampicillin, 100 μg/mL
  Growth temperature: 37°C
  Growth strain: DH5alpha
  Copy number: High Copy
Gene/Insert
  Gene/Insert name: EV-D68 MO/14/18947 VP12A N84T
  Species: EV-D68 MO/14/18947
  Insert size (bp): 1365
  Mutation: changed Asparagine 84 from 2A to Threonine
  GenBank ID: KM851225.1
  Promoter: T7
  Tag / fusion protein: HA (N terminal on backbone)
  Cloning method: Restriction Enzyme; 5′ cloning site BamHI (not destroyed); 3′ cloning site XhoI (not destroyed)
  Sequencing primers: 5′ CACGATGATAATATGGCCTACCCCTACGACG; 3′ CAGTCAGATCTCAGTGGTGGTGGTGG
Terms and licenses: Academic/Nonprofit Terms; Industry Terms: Not Available to Industry
How to cite: pT7CFE1_EVD68_VP12A_N84T was a gift from Karla Kirkegaard (Addgene plasmid # 212983 ; http://n2t.net/addgene:212983 ; RRID:Addgene_212983)
